>Addgene plasmid #85222 | Venus wGBD | addgene full sequence | sequence record 169612 | Addgene NGS Result
[70 nt withheld, positions 1-70]
A
[49 nt withheld, positions 72-120]
CCTTTGACGTTGGAGTCCACGTTCTTT
[37 nt withheld, positions 148-184]
ACCCTATCTCGGTCTATTCTTTTGATTTATAAGGGATTTTGCCGATTTCGGCCTATTGGTTAAAAAATGA
GCTGATTTAACAAAAATTTAACGCGAATTAATTCTGTGGAATGTGTGTCAGTTAGGGTGTGGAAAGTCCC
CAGGCTCCCCAGCAGGCAGAAGTATGCAAAGCATGCATCTCAATTAGTCAGCAACCAGGTGTGGAAAGTC
CCCAGGCTCCCCAGCAGGCAGAAGTATGCAAAGCATGCATCTCAATTAGTCAGCAACCATAGTCCCGCCC
CTAACTCCGCCCATCCCGCCCCTAACTCCGCCCAGTTCCGCCCATTCTCCGCCCCATGGCTGACTAATTT
TTTTTATTTATGCAGAGGCCGAGGCCGCCTCTGCCTCTGAGCTATTCCAGAAGTAGTGAGGAGGCTTTTT
TGGAGGCCTAGGCTTTTGCAAAAAGCTCCCGGGAGCTTGTATATCCATTTTCGGATCTGATCAAGAGACA
GGATGAGGATCGTTTCGCATGATTGAACAAGATGGATTGCACGCAGGTTCTCCGGCCGCTTGGGTGGAGA
GGCTATTCGGCTATGACTGGGCACAACAGACAATCGGCTGCTCTGATGCCGCCGTGTTCCGGCTGTCAGC
GCAGGGGCGCCCGGTTCTTTTTGTCAAGACCGACCTGTCCGGTGCCCTGAATGAACTGCAGGACGAGGCA
GCGCGGCTATCGTGGCTGGCCACGACGGGCGTTCCTTGCGCAGCTGTGCTCGACGTTGTCACTGAAGCGG
GAAGGGACTGGCTGCTATTGGGCGAAGTGCCGGGGCAGGATCTCCTGTCATCTCACCTTGCTCCTGCCGA
GAAAGTATCCATCATGGCTGATGCAATGCGGCGGCTGCATACGCTTGATCCGGCTACCTGCCCATTCGAC
CACCAAGCGAAACATCGCATCGAGCGAGCACGTACTCGGATGGAAGCCGGTCTTGTCGATCAGGATGATC
TGGACGAAGAGCATCAGGGGCTCGCGCCAGCCGAACTGTTCGCCAGGCTCAAGGCGCGCATGCCCGACGG
CGAGGATCTCGTCGTGACCCATGGCGATGCCTGCTTGCCGAATATCATGGTGGAAAATGGCCGCTTTTCT
GGATTCATCGACTGTGGCCGGCTGGGTGTGGCGGACCGCTATCAGGACATAGCGTTGGCTACCCGTGATA
TTGCTGAAGAGCTTGGCGGCGAATGGGCTGACCGCTTCCTCGTGCTTTACGGTATCGCCGCTCCCGATTC
GCAGCGCATCGCCTTCTATCGCCTTCTTGACGAGTTCTTCTGAGCGGGACTCTGGGGTTCGAAATGACCG
ACCAAGCGACGCCCAACCTGCCATCACGAGATTTCGATTCCACCGCCGCCTTCTATGAAAGGTTGGGCTT
CGGAATCGTTTTCCGGGACGCCGGCTGGATGATCCTCCAGCGCGGGGATCTCATGCTGGAGTTCTTCGCC
CACCCCAACTTGTTTATTGCAGCTTATAATGGTTACAAATAAAGCAATAGCATCACAAATTTCACAAATA
AAGCATTTTTTTCACTGCATTCTAGTTGTGGTTTGTCCAAACTCATCAATGTATCTTATCATGTCTGTAT
ACCGTCGACCTCTAGCTAGAGCTTGGCGTAATCATGGTCATAGCTGTTTCCTGTGTGAAATTGTTATCCG
CTCACAATTCCACACAACATACGAGCCGGAAGCATAAAGTGTAAAGCCTGGGGTGCCTAATGAGTGAGCT
AACTCACATTAATTGCGTTGCGCTCACTGCCCGCTTTCCAGTCGGGAAACCTGTCGTGCCAGCTGCATTA
ATGAATCGGCCAACGCGCGGGGAGAGGCGGTTTGCGTATTGGGCGCTCTTCCGCTTCCTCGCTCACTGAC
TCGCTGCGCTCGGTCGTTCGGCTGCGGCGAGCGGTATCAGCTCACTCAAAGGCGGTAATACGGTTATCCA
CAGAATCAGGGGATAACGCAGGAAAGAACATGTGAGCAAAAGGCCAGCAAAAGGCCAGGAACCGTAAAAA
GGCCGCGTTGCTGGCGTTTTTCCATAGGCTCCGCCCCCCTGACGAGCATCACAAAAATCGACGCTCAAGT
CAGAGGTGGCGAAACCCGACAGGACTATAAAGATACCAGGCGTTTCCCCCTGGAAGCTCCCTCGTGCGCT
CTCCTGTTCCGACCCTGCCGCTTACCGGATACCTGTCCGCCTTTCTCCCTTCGGGAAGCGTGGCGCTTTC
TCATAGCTCACGCTGTAGGTATCTCAGTTCGGTGTAGGTCGTTCGCTCCAAGCTGGGCTGTGTGCACGAA
CCCCCCGTTCAGCCCGACCGCTGCGCCTTATCCGGTAACTATCGTCTTGAGTCCAACCCGGTAAGACACG
ACTTATCGCCACTGGCAGCAGCCACTGGTAACAGGATTAGCAGAGCGAGGTATGTAGGCGGTGCTACAGA
GTTCTTGAAGTGGTGGCCTAACTACGGCTACACTAGAAGAACAGTATTTGGTATCTGCGCTCTGCTGAAG
CCAGTTACCTTCGGAAAAAGAGTTGGTAGCTCTTGATCCGGCAAACAAACCACCGCTGGTAGCGGTGGTT
TTTTTGTTTGCAAGCAGCAGATTACGCGCAGAAAAAAAGGATCTCAAGAAGATCCTTTGATCTTTTCTAC
GGGGTCTGACGCTCAGTGGAACGAAAACTCACGTTAAGGGATTTTGGTCATGAGATTATCAAAAAGGATC
TTCACCTAGATCCTTTTAAATTAAAAATGAAGTTTTAAATCAATCTAAAGTATATATGAGTAAACTTGGT
CTGACAGTTACCAATGCTTAATCAGTGAGGCACCTATCTCAGCGATCTGTCTATTTCGTTCATCCATAGT
TGCCTGACTCCCCGTCGTGTAGATAACTACGATACGGGAGGGCTTACCATCTGGCCCCAGTGCTGCAATG
ATACCGCGAGACCCACGCTCACCGGCTCCAGATTTATCAGCAATAAACCAGCCAGCCGGAAGGGCCGAGC
GCAGAAGTGGTCCTGCAACTTTATCCGCCTCCATCCAGTCTATTAATTGTTGCCGGGAAGCTAGAGTAAG
TAGTTCGCCAGTTAATAGTTTGCGCAACGTTGTTGCCATTGCTACAGGCATCGTGGTGTCACGCTCGTCG
TTTGGTATGGCTTCATTCAGCTCCGGTTCCCAACGATCAAGGCGAGTTACATGATCCCCCATGTTGTGCA
AAAAAGCGGTTAGCTCCTTCGGTCCTCCGATCGTTGTCAGAAGTAAGTTGGCCGCAGTGTTATCACTCAT
GGTTATGGCAGCACTGCATAATTCTCTTACTGTCATGCCATCCGTAAGATGCTTTTCTGTGACTGGTGAG
TACTCAACCAAGTCATTCTGAGAATAGTGTATGCGGCGACCGAGTTGCTCTTGCCCGGCGTCAATACGGG
ATAATACCGCGCCACATAGCAGAACTTTAAAAGTGCTCATCATTGGAAAACGTTCTTCGGGGCGAAAACT
CTCAAGGATCTTACCGCTGTTGAGATCCAGTTCGATGTAACCCACTCGTGCACCCAACTGATCTTCAGCA
TCTTTTACTTTCACCAGCGTTTCTGGGTGAGCAAAAACAGGAAGGCAAAATGCCGCAAAAAAGGGAATAA
GGGCGACACGGAAATGTTGAATACTCATACTCTTCCTTTTTCAATATTATTGAAGCATTTATCAGGGTTA
TTGTCTCATGAGCGGATACATATTTGAATGTATTTAGAAAAATAAACAAATAGGGGTTCCGCGCACATTT
CCCCGAAAAGTGCCACCTGACGTCGACGGATCGGGAGATCTCCCGATCCCCTATGGTGCACTCTCAGTAC
AATCTGCTCTGATGCCGCATAGTTAAGCCAGTATCTGCTCCCTGCTTGTGTGTTGGAGGTCGCTGAGTAG
TGCGCGAGCAAAATTTAAGCTACAACAAGGCAAGGCTTGACCGACAATTGCATGAAGAATCTGCTTAGGG
TTAGGCGTTTTGCGCTGCTTCGCGATGTACGGGCCAGATATACGCGTTGACATTGATTATTGACTAGTTA
TTAATAGTAATCAATTACGGGGTCATTAGTTCATAGCCCATATATGGAGTTCCGCGTTACATAACTTACG
GTAAATGGCCCGCCTGGCTGACCGCCCAACGACCCCCGCCCATTGACGTCAATAATGACGTATGTTCCCA
TAGTAACGCCAATAGGGACTTTCCATTGACGTCAATGGGTGGAGTATTTACGGTAAACTGCCCACTTGGC
AGTACATCAAGTGTATCATATGCCAAGTACGCCCCCTATTGACGTCAATGACGGTAAATGGCCCGCCTGG
CATTATGCCCAGTACATGACCTTATGGGACTTTCCTACTTGGCAGTACATCTACGTATTAGTCATCGCTA
TTACCATGGTGATGCGGTTTTGGCAGTACATCAATGGGCGTGGATAGCGGTTTGACTCACGGGGATTTCC
AAGTCTCCACCCCATTGACGTCAATGGGAGTTTGTTTTGGCACCAAAATCAACGGGACTTTCCAAAATGT
CGTAACAACTCCGCCCCATTGACGCAAATGGGCGGTAGGCGTGTACGGTGGGAGGTCTATATAAGCAGAG
CTCTCTGGCTAACTAGAGAACCCACTGCTTACTGGCTTATCGAAATTAATACGACTCACTATAGGGAGAC
CCAAGCTGGCTAGCGTTTAAACTTAAGCTTATGGTGAGCAAGGGCGAGGAGCTGTTCACCGGGGTGGTGC
CCATCCTGGTCGAGCTGGACGGCGACGTAAACGGCCACAAGTTCAGCGTGTCCGGCGAGGGCGAGGGCGA
TGCCACCTACGGCAAGCTGACCCTGAAGCTGATCTGCACCACCGGCAAGCTGCCCGTGCCCTGGCCCACC
CTCGTGACCACCCTGGGCTACGGCCTGCAGTGCTTCGCCCGCTACCCCGACCACATGAAGCAGCACGACT
TCTTCAAGTCCGCCATGCCCGAAGGCTACGTCCAGGAGCGCACCATCTTCTTCAAGGACGACGGCAACTA
CAAGACCCGCGCCGAGGTGAAGTTCGAGGGCGACACCCTGGTGAACCGCATCGAGCTGAAGGGCATCGAC
TTCAAGGAGGACGGCAACATCCTGGGGCACAAGCTGGAGTACAACTACAACAGCCACAACGTCTATATCA
CCGCCGACAAGCAGAAGAACGGCATCAAGGCCAACTTCAAGATCCGCCACAACATCGAGGACGGCGGCGT
GCAGCTCGCCGACCACTACCAGCAGAACACCCCCATCGGCGACGGCCCCGTGCTGCTGCCCGACAACCAC
TACCTGAGCTACCAGTCCAAACTGAGCAAAGACCCCAACGAGAAGCGCGATCACATGGTCCTGCTGGAGT
TCGTGACCGCCGCCGGGATCACTCTCGGCATGGACGAGCTGTACAAGGGTACCCCTAGCCCAGCTGATAA
GAAACGCTCAGGGAAGAAGAAGATCAGCAAAGCTGATATTGGTGCACCCAGTGGATTCAAGCATGTCAGC
CACGTGGGGTGGGACCCCCAGAATGGATTTGACGTGAACAACCTCGACCCAGATCTGCGGAGTCTGTTCT
CCAGGGCAGGAATCAGCGAGGCCCAGCTCACCGACGCCGAGACCTCTAAACTTATCTACGACTTCATTGA
GGACCAGGGTGGGCTGGAGGCTGTGCGGCAGGAGATGAGGCGCCAGGAGTTCTAGAGAATTCCGATTTCC
AAAGCGGGAAAGGAAATCAAGGAGTACGTGGAGGCCCAAGCAGGAAACGATCCTTTTCTCAAAGGCATCC
CTGAGGACAAGAATCCCTTCAAGGAGAAAGGTGGCTGTCTGATAAGCTGACTCGAGTCTAGAGGGCCCGT
TTAAACCCGCTGATCAGCCTCGACTGTGCCTTCTAGTTGCCAGCCATCTGTTGTTTGCCCCTCCCCCGTG
CCTTCCTTGACCCTGGAAGGTGCCACTCCCACTGTCCTTTCCTAATAAAATGAGGAAATTGCATCGCATT
GTCTGAGTAGGTGTCATTCTATTCTGGGGGGTGGGGTGGGGCAGGACAGCAAGGGGGAGGATTGGGAAGA
CAATAGCAGGCATGCTGGGGATGCGGTGGGCTCTATGGCTTCTGAGGCGGAAAGAACCAGCTGGGGCTCT
AGGGGGTATCCCC
[124 nt withheld, positions 6358-6481]
CGCCGGCTTTCCCCGTCAAGCT
Features (pLannotate 1.2.2; 22 found; start..end, strand, type, name):
    297..626     +  promoter       SV40 promoter: SV40 enhancer and early promoter
    693..1484    +  CDS            neo: KKA2_KLEPN - Also known as kan, nptII. Experimental evidence at protein level: Swiss-Prot protein existence level 1. Resistance to kanamycin, neomycin, paromomycin, ribostamycin, butirosin and gentamicin B. From Klebsiella pneumoniae.
   1508..1666    +  CDS            ble (fragment): BLE_KLEPN - Experimental evidence at protein level: Swiss-Prot protein existence level 1. Binding protein with a strong affinity to the bleomycin family of antibiotics. Binds to CL990; an antimitotic-antibiotic compound. From Klebsiella pneumoniae.
   1661..1782    +  polyA_signal   SV40 poly(A) signal: SV40 polyadenylation signal
   1855..1871    -  protein_bind   lac operator: The lac repressor binds to the lac operator to inhibit transcription in E. coli. This inhibition can be relieved by adding lactose or isopropyl-β-D-thiogalactopyranoside (IPTG). lac repressor encoded by lacI
   1879..1909    -  promoter       lac promoter: promoter for the E. coli lac operon
   1924..1945    -  protein_bind   CAP binding site: CAP binding activates transcription in the presence of cAMP. E. coli catabolite activator protein
   1958..2050    -  CDS            lacI (fragment): lac repressor; lacI; The lac repressor binds to the lac operator to inhibit transcription in E. coli. This inhibition can be relieved by adding lactose or isopropyl-β-D-thiogalactopyranoside (IPTG).
   2233..2821    -  rep_origin     ori: high-copy-number ColE1/pMB1/pBR322/pUC origin of replication
   2992..3852    -  CDS            AmpR: β-lactamase; bla; confers resistance to ampicillin, carbenicillin, and related antibiotics
   3853..3957    -  promoter       AmpR promoter: bla
   4016..4068    -  misc_feature   bom (fragment): basis of mobility region from pBR322
   4223..4602    +  enhancer       CMV enhancer: human cytomegalovirus immediate early enhancer
   4603..4806    +  promoter       CMV promoter: human cytomegalovirus (CMV) immediate early promoter
   4802..4835    +  LTR            5' LTR (truncated) (fragment): truncated 5' long terminal repeat (LTR) from HIV-1
   4851..4869    +  promoter       T7 promoter: promoter for bacteriophage T7 RNA polymerase
   4905..5621    +  CDS            mVenus: mVenus is a basic (constitutively fluorescent) yellow fluorescent protein published in 2006, derived from Aequorea victoria. It is reported to be a rapidly-maturing monomer with moderate acid sensitivity.
   5616..5903    +  CDS            WAS (fragment): WASP_HUMAN - Also known as IMD2. Experimental evidence at protein level: Swiss-Prot protein existence level 1. Effector protein for Rho-type GTPases that regulates actin filament reorganization via its interaction with the Arp2/3 complex (PubMed:12235133, PubMed:12769847, PubMed:16275905). Important for efficient actin polymerization (PubMed:8625410, PubMed:12235133, PubMed:16275905). Possible regulator of lymphocyte and platelet function (PubMed:9405671). Mediates actin filament reorganization and the formation of actin pedestals upon infection by pathogenic bacteria (PubMed:18650809). In add
   5871..6041    +  CDS            GNG11 (fragment): GBG11_HUMAN - Also known as GNGT11. Experimental evidence at protein level: Swiss-Prot protein existence level 1. Guanine nucleotide-binding proteins (G proteins) are involved as a modulator or transducer in various transmembrane signaling systems. The beta and gamma chains are required for the GTPase activity, for replacement of GDP by GTP, and for G protein-effector interaction. From Homo sapiens (Human).
   6088..6312    +  polyA_signal   bGH poly(A) signal: bovine growth hormone polyadenylation signal
   6316..6337    +  promoter       SV40 promoter (fragment): SV40 enhancer and early promoter
   6358..283     +  rep_origin     f1 ori (across the origin) (sequence partly withheld): f1 bacteriophage origin of replication; arrow indicates direction of (+) strand synthesis
