[The description below was written by a language model from this plasmid's Addgene catalogue record and pLannotate feature annotations shown in this document.]
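Description:
Venus wGBD is a mammalian expression plasmid built on the pcDNA3.1 backbone that encodes a fluorescent sensor for the active form of the small GTPase Cdc42. It is maintained in E. coli as a high-copy plasmid through a ColE1/pUC-type origin and selected with ampicillin via the β-lactamase gene. An f1 origin is also present. For selection in mammalian cells, an SV40 early promoter drives a neomycin phosphotransferase gene ending in an SV40 polyadenylation signal, which confers G418 resistance.

The expression cassette uses the CMV immediate early enhancer and promoter, followed by a T7 promoter, and terminates at the bovine growth hormone polyadenylation signal. The open reading frame begins with the yellow fluorescent protein Venus (annotated as mVenus), fused at its C-terminus to wGBD, a short GTPase-binding domain that binds Cdc42. According to the depositor, the fusion was cloned between HindIII and EcoRI, with a KpnI site separating Venus from wGBD.

The catalogue describes the domain as coming from human N-WASP (WASL), whereas the automated annotation matches it to the related human WAS protein, so the exact paralogue should be checked against the sequence. The annotation also flags a fragment resembling the G protein γ11 subunit (GNG11) just downstream of, and overlapping, the wGBD region. The catalogue does not mention this fragment, and whether it is translated is not stated. It may account for the sequenced plasmid being slightly larger than the listed size.

Because such binding domains associate preferentially with GTP-bound Cdc42, the fusion protein's relocalisation in live cells reports where Cdc42 is active. The associated work used it in imaging studies of optogenetically controlled Cdc42 signalling during immune cell migration.
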