Addgene plasmid #85222: Venus wGBD
Purpose: Venus tagged Cdc-42 sensor
Depositing lab: Narasimhan Gautam. Depositing organization: Washington University in Saint Louis. Publication: Subcellular optogenetic activation of Cdc42 controls local and distal signaling to drive immune cell migration. O'Neill PR, Kalyanaraman V, Gautam N. Mol Biol Cell. 2016 May 1;27(9):1442-50. doi: 10.1091/mbc.E15-12-0832. Epub 2016 Mar 3. PubMed 26941336.
Backbone
  Vector backbone: pcDNA3.1
  Backbone manufacturer: Invitrogen
  Backbone size w/o insert (bp): 5428
  Total vector size (bp): 6426
  Vector type: Mammalian Expression
  Selectable markers: Neomycin (select with G418)
Growth in bacteria
  Bacterial resistance: Ampicillin, 100 μg/mL
  Growth temperature: 37°C
  Growth strain: DH5alpha
  Copy number: High Copy
Gene/Insert
  Gene/Insert name: wGBD (alt names: N-WASP; Neuronal Wiskott-Aldrich Syndrome protein)
  Species: H. sapiens (human)
  Insert size (bp): 276
  Mutation: Cdc42 binding domain of N-WASP
  Entrez Gene: WASL (a.k.a. N-WASP, NWASP, WASPB)
  Promoter: CMV
  Tag / fusion protein: Venus (N terminal on insert)
  Cloning method: Restriction Enzyme; 5′ cloning site HindIII (not destroyed); 3′ cloning site EcoR1 (not destroyed)
  Sequencing primers: 5′ T7 primer; 3′ BGH reverse primer
Terms and licenses: Academic/Nonprofit Terms; Industry Terms: Not Available to Industry
Depositor comments: There is a KpnI site between Venus and wGBD
How to cite: Venus wGBD was a gift from Narasimhan Gautam (Addgene plasmid # 85222 ; http://n2t.net/addgene:85222 ; RRID:Addgene_85222)
