>Addgene plasmid #85222 | Venus wGBD | depositor partial sequence | sequence record 164407 | venus wGBD
NGCTGNCCTAGNNNTTNNNNNTAAGCTATGTNNNNGNAGNNNGTNNNCNNNAGGNNNNNTCCTGTCNANN
TGGACGNGAACGTAANNCANAGTCAGNGGTGTNGNNNNNGNNNNGATGCACTACGCNAGCTGAACCTGAA
GCTGATCTGCACACCGCAGCTGCCGTGCCTGNCCACCCTCGTGACCACNNGGGCTACGNCTGCAGTGCTT
CGCCCGCTACCCCGACCNCCATGAAGCAGCACGACTTCTTCAAGTCCGCCATGCCCGAAGGCTACGTCCA
GGAGCGCACCATCTTCTTCAAGGACGACGGCAACTACAAGACCCGCGCCGAGGTGAAGTTCGAGGGCGAC
ACCCTGGTGAACCGCATCGAGCTGAAGGGCATCGACTTCAAGGAGGACGGCAACATCCTGGGGCACAAGC
TGGAGTACAACTACAACAGCCACAACGTCTATATCACCGCCGACAAGCAGAAGAACGGCATCAAGGCCAA
CTTCAAGATCCGCCACAACATCGAGGACGGCGGCGTGCAGCTCGCCGACCACTACCAGCAGAACACCCCC
ATCGGCGACGGCCCCGTGCTGCTGCCCGACAACCACTACCTGAGCTACCAGTCCAAACTGAGCAAAGACC
CCAACGAGAAGCGCGATCACATGGTCCTGCTGGAGTTCGTGACCGCCGCCGGGATCACTCTCGGCATGGA
CGAGCTGTACAAGGGTACCCCTAGCCCAGCTGATAAGAAACGCTCAGGGAAGAAGAAGATCAGCAAAGCT
GATATTGGTGCACCCAGTGGATTCAAGCATGTCAGCCACGTGGGGTGGGACCCCCAGAATGGATTTGACG
TGAACAACCTCGACCCAGATCTGCGGAGTCTGTTCTCCAGGGCAGGAATCAGCGAGGCCCAGCTCACCGA
CGCCGAGACCTCTAAACTTATCTACGACTTCATTGAGGACCAGGGTGGGCTGGAGGCTGTGCGGCAGGAG
ATGAGGCGCCAGGAGTTCTAGAGAATTCCGATTTCCAAAGCGGGAAAGGAAATCAAGGAGTACGTGGAGG
CCCAAGCAGGAAACGATCCTTTTCTCAAAGGCATCCCTGAGGACAAGAATCCCTTCAAGGAGAAAGGTGG
CTGTCTGATAAGCTGACTCGAGTCTAGAANGGGCCCCCNTNNCNCNN
